>Addgene plasmid #103354 | LSB-hsa-miR-215-5p | depositor full sequence | sequence record 195757 | Full Sequence
AATTGAGGGGATAACGCAGGAAAGAACATGTGAGCAAAAGGCCAGCAAAAGGCCAGGAACCGTAAAAAGG
CCGCGTTGCTGGCGTTTTTCCATAGGCTCCGCCCCCCTGACGAGCATCACAAAAATCGACGCTCAAGTCA
GAGGTGGCGAAACCCGACAGGACTATAAAGATACCAGGCGTTTCCCCCTGGAAGCTCCCTCGTGCGCTCT
CCTGTTCCGACCCTGCCGCTTACCGGATACCTGTCCGCCTTTCTCCCTTCGGGAAGCGTGGCGCTTTCTC
ATAGCTCACGCTGTAGGTATCTCAGTTCGGTGTAGGTCGTTCGCTCCAAGCTGGGCTGTGTGCACGAACC
CCCCGTTCAGCCCGACCGCTGCGCCTTATCCGGTAACTATCGTCTTGAGTCCAACCCGGTAAGACACGAC
TTATCGCCACTGGCAGCAGCCACTGGTAACAGGATTAGCAGAGCGAGGTATGTAGGCGGTGCTACAGAGT
TCTTGAAGTGGTGGCCTAACTACGGCTACACTAGAAGAACAGTATTTGGTATCTGCGCTCTGCTGAAGCC
AGTTACCTTCGGAAAAAGAGTTGGTAGCTCTTGATCCGGCAAACAAACCACCGCTGGTAGCGGTGGTTTT
TTTGTTTGCAAGCAGCAGATTACGCGCAGAAAAAAAGGATCTCAAGAAGATCCTTTGATCTTTTCTACGG
GGTCTGACGCTCAGTGGAACGAAAACTCACGTTAAGGGATTTTGGTCATGAGATTATCAAAAAGGATCTT
CACCTAGATCCTTTTAAATTAAAAATGAAGTTTTAAATCAATCTAAAGTATATATGAGTAAACTTGGTCT
GACAGTTACCAATGCTTAATCAGTGAGGCACCTATCTCAGCGATCTGTCTATTTCGTTCATCCATAGTTG
CCTGACTCCCCGTCGTGTAGATAACTACGATACGGGAGGGCTTACCATCTGGCCCCAGTGCTGCAATGAT
ACCGCGAGAACCACGCTCACCGGCTCCAGATTTATCAGCAATAAACCAGCCAGCCGGAAGGGCCGAGCGC
AGAAGTGGTCCTGCAACTTTATCCGCCTCCATCCAGTCTATTAATTGTTGCCGGGAAGCTAGAGTAAGTA
GTTCGCCAGTTAATAGTTTGCGCAACGTTGTTGCCATTGCTACAGGCATCGTGGTGTCACGCTCGTCGTT
TGGTATGGCTTCATTCAGCTCCGGTTCCCAACGATCAAGGCGAGTTACATGATCCCCCATGTTGTGCAAA
AAAGCGGTTAGCTCCTTCGGTCCTCCGATCGTTGTCAGAAGTAAGTTGGCCGCAGTGTTATCACTCATGG
TTATGGCAGCACTGCATAATTCTCTTACTGTCATGCCATCCGTAAGATGCTTTTCTGTGACTGGTGAGTA
CTCAACCAAGTCATTCTGAGAATAGTGTATGCGGCGACCGAGTTGCTCTTGCCCGGCGTCAATACGGGAT
AATACCGCGCCACATAGCAGAACTTTAAAAGTGCTCATCATTGGAAAACGTTCTTCGGGGCGAAAACTCT
CAAGGATCTTACCGCTGTTGAGATCCAGTTCGATGTAACCCACTCGTGCACCCAACTGATCTTCAGCATC
TTTTACTTTCACCAGCGTTTCTGGGTGAGCAAAAACAGGAAGGCAAAATGCCGCAAAAAAGGGAATAAGG
GCGACACGGAAATGTTGAATACTCATACTCTTCCTTTTTCAATATTATTGAAGCATTTATCAGGGTTATT
GTCTCATGAGCGGATACATATTTGAATGTAGCTCCGAATTTCTCGAGGGCTTGTCGACGACGGCGGTCTC
CGTCGTCAGGATCATGAATTCGACCCGCCTGCCACCATGACCGAGTACAAGCCCACGGTGCGCCTCGCCA
CCCGCGACGACGTCCCCCGGGCCGTACGCACCCTCGCCGCCGCGTTCGCCGACTACCCCGCCACGCGCCA
CACCGTCGACCCGGACCGCCACATCGAGCGGGTCACCGAGCTGCAAGAACTCTTCCTCACGCGCGTCGGG
CTCGACATCGGCAAGGTGTGGGTCGCGGACGACGGCGCCGCGGTGGCGGTCTGGACCACGCCGGAGAGCG
TCGAAGCGGGGGCGGTGTTCGCCGAGATCGGCCCGCGCATGGCCGAGTTGAGCGGTTCCCGGCTGGCCGC
GCAGCAACAGATGGAAGGCCTCCTGGCGCCGCACCGGCCCAAGGAGCCCGCGTGGTTCCTGGCCACCGTC
GGCGTCTCGCCCGACCACCAGGGCAAGGGTCTGGGCAGCGCCGTCGTGCTCCCCGGAGTGGAGGCGGCCG
AGCGCGCCGGGGTGCCCGCCTTCCTGGAGACATCCGCGCCCCGCAACCTCCCCTTCTACGAGCGGCTCGG
CTTCACCGTCACCGCCGACGTCGAGGTGCCCGAAGGACCGCGCACCTGGTGCATGACCCGCAAGCCCGGT
GCCTGATACGCGTGAATTCACTCCTCAGGTGCAGGCTGCCTATCAGAAGGTGGTGGCTGGTGTGGCCAAT
GCCCTGGCTCACAAATACCACTGAGATCTTTTTCCCTCTGCCAAAAATTATGGGGACATCATGAAGCCCC
TTGAGCATCTGACTTCTGGCTAATAAAGGAAATTTATTTTCATTGCAATAGTGTGTTGGAATTTTTTGTG
TCTCTCACTCGGAAGGACATATGGGAGGGCAAATCATTTAAAACATCAGAATGAGTATTTGGTTTAGAGT
TTGGCAACATATGCCCATATGCTGGCTGCCATGAACAAAGGTTGGCTATAAAGAGGTCATCAGTATATGA
AACAGCCCCCTGCTGTCCATTCCTTATTCCATAGAAAAGCCTTGACTTGAGGTTAGATTTTTTTTATATT
TTGTTTTGTGTTATTTTTTTCTTTAACATCCCTAAAATTTTCCTTACATGTTTTACTAGCCAGATTTTTC
CTCCTCTCCTGACTACTCCCAGTCATAGCTGTCCCTCTTCTCTTATGGAGATCCCTCGACCTGCAGCCCA
AGCTTGAATTCTCTAGAATTACCCTGTTATCCCTATGCTTGGTTTACCGAGCTCTTATTGGTTTTCAAAC
TTCATTGACTGTGCCCAACGCGCCTGGGAGCTCACGGGGACAGCCCCCCCCCAAAGCCCCCAGGGATGTA
ATTACGTCCCTCCCCCGCTAGGGGGCAGCAGCGAGCCGCCCGGGGCTCCGCTCCGGTCCGGCGCTCCCCC
CGCATCCCCGAGCCGGCAGCGTGCGGGGACAGCCCGGGCACGGGGAAGGTGGCACGGGATCGCTTTCCTC
TGAACGCTTCTCGCTGCTCTTTGAGCCTGCAGACACCTGGGGGGATACGGGGAAAAAGCTAGGCTGAAAG
ACCGGTTCTTAGAATGACACGCGCCTGGGAGCTCACGGGGACAGCCCCCCCCCAAAGCCCCCAGGGATGT
AATTACGTCCCTCCCCCGCTAGGGGGCAGCAGCGAGCCGCCCGGGGCTCCGCTCCGGTCCGGCGCTCCCC
CCGCATCCCCGAGCCGGCAGCGTGCGGGGACAGCCCGGGCACGGGGAAGGTGGCACGGGATCGCTTTCCT
CTGAACGCTTCTCGCTGCTCTTTGAGCCTGCAGACACCTGGGGGGATACGGGGAAAAAGCTAACTTCTGA
GACGACAACTTTGTATAGAAAAGTTGGCTCCGAATTCGCCCTTGACAGCAGAGATCCAGTTTGGTTAATT
AATTGGCTCCGGTGCCCGTCAGTGGGCAGAGCGCACATCGCCCACAGTCCCCGAGAAGTTGTGGGGAGGG
GTCGGCAATTGAACCGGTGCCTAGAGAAGGTGGCGCGGGGTAAACTGGGAAAGTGATGTCGTGTACTGGC
TCCGCCTTTTTCCCGAGGGTGGGGGAGAACCGTATATAAGTGCAGTAGTCGCCGTGAACGTTCTTTTTCG
CAACGGGTTTGCCGCCAGAACACAGGTAAGTGCCGTGTGTGGTTCCCGCGGGCCTGGCCTCTTTACGGGT
TATGGCCCTTGCGTGCCTTGAATTACTTCCACCTGGCTGCAGTACGTGATTCTTGATCCCGAGCTTCGGG
TTGGAAGTGGGTGGGAGAGTTCGAGGCCTTGCGCTTAAGGAGCCCCTTCGCCTCGTGCTTGAGTTGAGGC
CTGGCCTGGGCGCTGGGGCCGCCGCGTGCGAATCTGGTGGCACCTTCGCGCCTGTCTCGCTGCTTTCGAT
AAGTCTCTAGCCATTTAAAATTTTTGATGACCTGCTGCGACGCTTTTTTTCTGGCAAGATAGTCTTGTAA
ATGCGGGCCAAGATCTGCACACTGGTATTTCGGTTTTTGGGGCCGCGGGCGGCGACGGGGCCCGTGCGTC
CCAGCGCACATGTTCGGCGAGGCGGGGCCTGCGAGCGCGGCCACCGAGAATCGGACGGGGGTAGTCTCAA
GCTGGCCGGCCTGCTCTGGTGCCTGGCCTCGCGCCGCCGTGTATCGCCCCGCCCTGGGCGGCAAGGCTGG
CCCGGTCGGCACCAGTTGCGTGAGCGGAAAGATGGCCGCTTCCCGGCCCTGCTGCAGGGAGCTCAAAATG
GAGGACGCGGCGCTCGGGAGAGCGGGCGGGTGAGTCACCCACACAAAGGAAAAGGGCCTTTCCGTCCTCA
GCCGTCGCTTCATGTGACTCCACGGAGTACCGGGCGCCGTCCAGGCACCTCGATTAGTTCTCGAGCTTTT
GGAGTACGTCGTCTTTAGGTTGGGGGGAGGGGTTTTATGCGATGGAGTTTCCCCACACTGAGTGGGTGGA
GACTGAAGTTAGGCCAGCTTGGCACTTGATGTAATTCTCCTTGGAATTTGCCCTTTTTGAGTTTGGATCT
TGGTTCATTCTCAAGCCTCAGACAGTGGTTCAAAGTTTTTTTCTTCCATTTCAGGTGTCGTGAGAAGGGC
GAATTCGACCCAAGTTTGTACAAAAAAGCAGGCTGGATCCAGGTGCCACCATGGTGAGCGAGCTGATTAA
GGAGAACATGCACATGAAGCTGTACATGGAGGGCACCGTGAACAACCACCACTTCAAGTGCACATCCGAG
GGCGAAGGCAAGCCCTACGAGGGCACCCAGACCATGAGAATCAAGGCGGTCGAGGGCGGCCCTCTCCCCT
TCGCCTTCGACATCCTGGCTACCAGCTTCATGTACGGCAGCAAAACCTTCATCAACCACACCCAGGGCAT
CCCCGACTTCTTTAAGCAGTCCTTCCCCGAGGGCTTCACATGGGAGAGAGTCACCACATACGAAGATGGG
GGCGTGCTGACCGCTACCCAGGACACCAGCCTCCAGGACGGCTGCCTCATCTACAACGTCAAGATCAGAG
GGGTGAACTTCCCATCCAACGGCCCTGTGATGCAGAAGAAAACACTCGGCTGGGAGGCCTCCACCGAGAC
ACTGTACCCCGCTGACGGCGGCCTGGAAGGCAGAGCCGACATGGCCCTGAAGCTCGTGGGCGGGGGCCAC
CTGATCTGCAACCTTAAGACCACATACAGATCCAAGAAACCCGCTAAGAACCTCAAGATGCCCGGCGTCT
ACTATGTGGACAGGAGACTGGAAAGAATCAAGGAGGCCGACAAAGAGACATACGTCGAGCAGCACGAGGT
GGCTGTGGCCAGATACTGCGACCTCCCTAGCAAACTGGGGCACAAACTTAATTGAGAATTCTACCACCCA
GCTTTCTTGTACAAAGTGGTACGTCTCAAGACCAGAGGTCTCTGCTTTTACGCCCGTCTGTCAATTCATA
GGTCATGTCTGTCAATTCATAGGTCATGTCTGTCAATTCATAGGTCATGTCTGTCAATTCATAGGTCATC
AACCAGAAGAGACCTGTGCTTCACTCCTCAGGTGCAGGCTGCCTATCAGAAGGTGGTGGCTGGTGTGGCC
AATGCCCTGGCTCACAAATACCACTGAGATCTTTTTCCCTCTGCCAAAAATTATGGGGACATCATGAAGC
CCCTTGAGCATCTGACTTCTGGCTAATAAAGGAAATTTATTTTCATTGCAATAGTGTGTTGGAATTTTTT
GTGTCTCTCACTCGGAAGGACATATGGGAGGGCAAATCATTTAAAACATCAGAATGAGTATTTGGTTTAG
AGTTTGGCAACATATGCCCATATGCTGGCTGCCATGAACAAAGGTTGGCTATAAAGAGGTCATCAGTATA
TGAAACAGCCCCCTGCTGTCCATTCCTTATTCCATAGAAAAGCCTTGACTTGAGGTTAGATTTTTTTTAT
ATTTTGTTTTGTGTTATTTTTTTCTTTAACATCCCTAAAATTTTCCTTACATGTTTTACTAGCCAGATTT
TTCCTCCTCTCCTGACTACTCCCAGTCATAGCTGTCCCTCTTCTCTTATGGAGATCCCGAGCGGTGCGTT
TTTATGCTTGTAGTATTGTATAATGTTTTTAAGATCCAAGCTTCTGACCTCTTCTCTTCCTCCCACAGGG
CCTCGAGACAATTGCATCGATGGTACCAGTGAAAGTCTGCAATGAATTCGAGTTGGCGCGCCTGTCATTC
TAAATCTCTCTTTCAGCCTAAAGCTTTTTCCCCGTATCCCCCCAGGTGTCTGCAGGCTCAAAGAGCAGCG
AGAAGCGTTCAGAGGAAAGCGATCCCGTGCCACCTTCCCCGTGCCCGGGCTGTCCCCGCACGCTGCCGGC
TCGGGGATGCGGGGGGAGCGCCGGACCGGAGCGGAGCCCCGGGCGGCTCGCTGCTGCCCCCTAGCGGGGG
AGGGACGTAATTACATCCCTGGGGGCTTTGGGAGGGGGCTGTCCCCGTGAGCTCCCAGGCGCGCCTGTCA
TTCTAAATCTCTCTTTCAGCCTAAAGCTTTTTCCCCGTATCCCCCCAGGTGTCTGCAGGCTCAAAGAGCA
GCGAGAAGCGTTCAGAGGAAAGCGATCCCGTGCCACCTTCCCCGTGCCCGGGCTGTCCCCGCACGCTGCC
GGCTCGGGGATGCGGGGGGAGCGCCGGACCGGAGCGGAGCCCCGGGCGGCTCGCTGCTGCCCCCTAGCGG
GGGAGGGACGTAATTACATCCCTGGGGGCTTTGGGGGGGGGCTGTCCCCGTGAGCTCCCAGGCGCGCCAA
CTCGGTACCGTATCGATGTCGACGTTAACGCTAGTGATATCAACTTTGTATAGAAAAGTTGGCTCCGAAT
TCGCCCTTGACAGCAGAGATCCAGTTTGGTTAATTAATTGGCTCCGGTGCCCGTCAGTGGGCAGAGCGCA
CATCGCCCACAGTCCCCGAGAAGTTGTGGGGAGGGGTCGGCAATTGAACCGGTGCCTAGAGAAGGTGGCG
CGGGGTAAACTGGGAAAGTGATGTCGTGTACTGGCTCCGCCTTTTTCCCGAGGGTGGGGGAGAACCGTAT
ATAAGTGCAGTAGTCGCCGTGAACGTTCTTTTTCGCAACGGGTTTGCCGCCAGAACACAGGTAAGTGCCG
TGTGTGGTTCCCGCGGGCCTGGCCTCTTTACGGGTTATGGCCCTTGCGTGCCTTGAATTACTTCCACCTG
GCTGCAGTACGTGATTCTTGATCCCGAGCTTCGGGTTGGAAGTGGGTGGGAGAGTTCGAGGCCTTGCGCT
TAAGGAGCCCCTTCGCCTCGTGCTTGAGTTGAGGCCTGGCCTGGGCGCTGGGGCCGCCGCGTGCGAATCT
GGTGGCACCTTCGCGCCTGTCTCGCTGCTTTCGATAAGTCTCTAGCCATTTAAAATTTTTGATGACCTGC
TGCGACGCTTTTTTTCTGGCAAGATAGTCTTGTAAATGCGGGCCAAGATCTGCACACTGGTATTTCGGTT
TTTGGGGCCGCGGGCGGCGACGGGGCCCGTGCGTCCCAGCGCACATGTTCGGCGAGGCGGGGCCTGCGAG
CGCGGCCACCGAGAATCGGACGGGGGTAGTCTCAAGCTGGCCGGCCTGCTCTGGTGCCTGGCCTCGCGCC
GCCGTGTATCGCCCCGCCCTGGGCGGCAAGGCTGGCCCGGTCGGCACCAGTTGCGTGAGCGGAAAGATGG
CCGCTTCCCGGCCCTGCTGCAGGGAGCTCAAAATGGAGGACGCGGCGCTCGGGAGAGCGGGCGGGTGAGT
CACCCACACAAAGGAAAAGGGCCTTTCCGTCCTCAGCCGTCGCTTCATGTGACTCCACGGAGTACCGGGC
GCCGTCCAGGCACCTCGATTAGTTCTCGAGCTTTTGGAGTACGTCGTCTTTAGGTTGGGGGGAGGGGTTT
TATGCGATGGAGTTTCCCCACACTGAGTGGGTGGAGACTGAAGTTAGGCCAGCTTGGCACTTGATGTAAT
TCTCCTTGGAATTTGCCCTTTTTGAGTTTGGATCTTGGTTCATTCTCAAGCCTCAGACAGTGGTTCAAAG
TTTTTTTCTTCCATTTCAGGTGTCGTGAGAAGGGCGAATTCGACCCAAGTTTGTACAAAAAAGCAGGCTC
GCCACCATGGTGAGCAAGGGCGAGGAGCTGTTCACCGGGGTGGTGCCCATCCTGGTCGAGCTGGACGGCG
ACGTAAACGGCCACAAGTTCAGCGTGAGGGGCGAGGGCGAGGGCGATGCCACCAACGGCAAGCTGACCCT
GAAGTTCATCTGCACCACCGGCAAGCTGCCCGTGCCCTGGCCCACCCTCGTGACCACCCTGAGCCACGGC
GTGCAGTGCTTCGCCCGCTACCCCGACCACATGAAGCAGCACGACTTCTTCAAGTCCGCCATGCCCGAAG
GCTACGTCCAGGAGCGCACCATCTTCTTCAAGGACGACGGCACCTACAAGACCCGCGCCGAGGTGAAGTT
CGAGGGCGACACCCTAGTGAACCGCATCGAGCTGAAGGGCGTCGACTTCAAGGAGGACGGCAACATCCTG
GGGCACAAGCTGGAGTACAACTTCAACAGCCACAACATCTATATCATGGCCGTCAAGCAGAAGAACGGCA
TCAAGGTGAACTTCAAGATCCGCCACAACGTGGAGGACGGCAGCGTGCAGCTCGCCGACCACTACCAGCA
GAACACCCCCATCGGCGACGGCCCCGTGCTGCTGCCCGACAGCCACTACCTGAGCACCCAGTCCGTGCTG
AGCAAAGACCCCAACGAGAAGCGCGATCACATGGTCCTGCTGGAGTTCCGCACCGCCGCCGGGATCACTC
TCGGCATGGACGAGCTGTACAAGTAATACCACCCAGCTTTCTTGTACAAAGTGGTACGCGTGAATTCACT
CCTCAGGTGCAGGCTGCCTATCAGAAGGTGGTGGCTGGTGTGGCCAATGCCCTGGCTCACAAATACCACT
GAGATCTTTTTCCCTCTGCCAAAAATTATGGGGACATCATGAAGCCCCTTGAGCATCTGACTTCTGGCTA
ATAAAGGAAATTTATTTTCATTGCAATAGTGTGTTGGAATTTTTTGTGTCTCTCACTCGGAAGGACATAT
GGGAGGGCAAATCATTTAAAACATCAGAATGAGTATTTGGTTTAGAGTTTGGCAACATATGCCCATATGC
TGGCTGCCATGAACAAAGGTTGGCTATAAAGAGGTCATCAGTATATGAAACAGCCCCCTGCTGTCCATTC
CTTATTCCATAGAAAAGCCTTGACTTGAGGTTAGATTTTTTTTATATTTTGTTTTGTGTTATTTTTTTCT
TTAACATCCCTAAAATTTTCCTTACATGTTTTACTAGCCAGATTTTTCCTCCTCTCCTGACTACTCCCAG
TCATAGCTGTCCCTCTTCTCTTATGGAGATCCCTCGACCTGCAGCCCAAGCTTGGCGTAATCATGGTCAT
AGCTGTTTCCTGTGTGAAATTGTTATCCGCTCACAATTCCACACAACATACGAGCCGGAAGCATAAAGTG
TAAAGCCTGGGGTGCCTAATGAGTGAGCTAACTCACATTAATTGCGTTGCGCTCACTGCCCGCTTTCCAG
TCGGGAAACCTGTCGTGCCAGCGGATCGACAGTACTAAGCTTGGTCTAATACCCAATCTCTCGTCTTATC
CAGATGTTTTATACGCCTCTGGCCCGTGTCTCAAAATCTCTGATGTTACATTGCACAAGATAAAATAATA
TCATCATGAACAATAAAACTGTCTGCTTACATAAACAGTAATACAAGGGGTGTTATGAGCCATATTCAAC
GGGAAACGTCGAGGCCGCGATTAAATTCCAACATGGATGCTGATTTATATGGGTATAAATGGGCTCGCGA
TAATGTCGGGCAATCAGGTGCGACAATCTATCGCTTGTATGGGAAGCCCGATGCGCCAGAGTTGTTTCTG
AAACATGGCAAAGGTAGCGTTGCCAATGATGTTACAGATGAGATGGTCAGACTAAACTGGCTGACGGAAT
TTATGCCTCTTCCGACCATCAAGCATTTTATCCGTACTCCTGATGATGCATGGTTACTCACCACTGCGAT
CCCCGGAAAAACAGCATTCCAGGTATTAGAAGAATATCCTGATTCAGGTGAAAATATTGTTGATGCGCTG
GCAGTGTTCCTGCGCCGGTTGCATTCGATTCCTGTTTGTAATTGTCCTTTTAACAGCGATCGCGTATTTC
GTCTCGCTCAGGCGCAATCACGAATGAATAACGGTTTGGTTGATGCGAGTGATTTTGATGACGAGCGTAA
TGGCTGGCCTGTTGAACAAGTCTGGAAAGAAATGCATAAACTTTTGCCATTCTCACCGGATTCAGTCGTC
ACTCATGGTGATTTCTCACTTGATAACCTTATTTTTGACGAGGGGAAATTAATAGGTTGTATTGATGTTG
GACGAGTCGGAATCGCAGACCGATACCAGGATCTTGCCATCCTATGGAACTGCCTCGGTGAGTTTTCTCC
TTCATTACAGAAACGGCTTTTTCAAAAATATGGTATTGATAATCCTGATATGAATAAATTGCAGTTTCAT
TTGATGCTCGATGAGTTTTTCTAATCAGAATTGGTTAATTGGTTGTAACACTGGCAGAGCATTACGCTGA
CTTGACGGGACGGCGCAAGCTCATGACCAAAATCCCTTAACGTGAGTTACGCGTCGTTCCACTGAGCGTC
AGAGGTATCACTAGTATTACAGAGGTAAGTTATAACAGTCGCCTAACCC
Features (pLannotate 1.2.2; 28 found; start..end, strand, type, name):
     87..675     -  rep_origin     ori: high-copy-number ColE1/pMB1/pBR322/pUC origin of replication
    846..1706    -  CDS            AmpR: β-lactamase; bla; confers resistance to ampicillin, carbenicillin, and related antibiotics
   1707..1778    -  promoter       AmpR promoter: bla
   1857..2456    +  CDS            PuroR: puromycin N-acetyltransferase; pac from Streptomyces alboniger; confers resistance to puromycin
   2461..2541    +  CDS            HBB (fragment): HBB_PONPY - Experimental evidence at transcript level: Swiss-Prot protein existence level 2. Involved in oxygen transport from the lung to the various peripheral tissues. From Pongo pygmaeus (Bornean orangutan).
   2612..2667    +  polyA_signal   β-globin poly(A) signal: rabbit β-globin polyadenylation signal (Gil and Proudfoot, 1987)
   3646..3666    +  protein_bind   attB4: mutant version of attB; core recombination site for the Gateway® BP reaction BP Clonase™
   3734..3945    +  promoter       EF-1α core promoter: core promoter for human elongation factor EF-1α
   3946..4884    +  intron         EF-1α intron A: intron upstream of the start codon of human EF-1α
   4911..4931    +  protein_bind   attB1: mutant version of attB; core recombination site for the Gateway® BP reaction BP Clonase™
   4951..5646    +  CDS            mKate2: mKate2 is a basic (constitutively fluorescent) red fluorescent protein published in 2009, derived from Entacmaea quadricolor. It is reported to be a rapidly-maturing monomer with moderate acid sensitivity.
   5666..5690    -  protein_bind   attB2: mutant version of attB; recombination site for the Gateway® BP reaction BP Clonase™
   5830..5904    +  CDS            HBB (fragment): HBB_PONPY - Experimental evidence at transcript level: Swiss-Prot protein existence level 2. Involved in oxygen transport from the lung to the various peripheral tissues. From Pongo pygmaeus (Bornean orangutan).
   5975..6030    +  polyA_signal   β-globin poly(A) signal: rabbit β-globin polyadenylation signal (Gil and Proudfoot, 1987)
   6414..6439    +  misc_feature   SA: splice acceptor site
   7111..7131    +  protein_bind   attB4: mutant version of attB; core recombination site for the Gateway® BP reaction BP Clonase™
   7199..7410    +  promoter       EF-1α core promoter: core promoter for human elongation factor EF-1α
   7411..8349    +  intron         EF-1α intron A: intron upstream of the start codon of human EF-1α
   8376..8396    +  protein_bind   attB1: mutant version of attB; core recombination site for the Gateway® BP reaction BP Clonase™
   8407..9123    +  CDS            EBFP2: EBFP2 is a basic (constitutively fluorescent) blue fluorescent protein published in 2007, derived from Aequorea victoria. It is reported to be a rapidly-maturing monomer with moderate acid sensitivity.
   9131..9155    -  protein_bind   attB2: mutant version of attB; recombination site for the Gateway® BP reaction BP Clonase™
   9159..9239    +  CDS            HBB (fragment): HBB_PONPY - Experimental evidence at transcript level: Swiss-Prot protein existence level 2. Involved in oxygen transport from the lung to the various peripheral tissues. From Pongo pygmaeus (Bornean orangutan).
   9310..9365    +  polyA_signal   β-globin poly(A) signal: rabbit β-globin polyadenylation signal (Gil and Proudfoot, 1987)
   9748..9770    -  protein_bind   lac operator (fragment): The lac repressor binds to the lac operator to inhibit transcription in E. coli. This inhibition can be relieved by adding lactose or isopropyl-β-D-thiogalactopyranoside (IPTG). lac repressor encoded by lacI
   9774..9804    -  promoter       lac promoter: promoter for the E. coli lac operon
   9819..9840    -  protein_bind   CAP binding site: CAP binding activates transcription in the presence of cAMP. E. coli catabolite activator protein
   9853..9892    -  CDS            lacI (fragment): lac repressor; lacI; The lac repressor binds to the lac operator to inhibit transcription in E. coli. This inhibition can be relieved by adding lactose or isopropyl-β-D-thiogalactopyranoside (IPTG).
  10065..10874   +  CDS            KanR: aminoglycoside phosphotransferase; aph(3')-Ia; confers resistance to kanamycin in bacteria or G418 (Geneticin®) in eukaryotes
