[The description below was written by a language model from this plasmid's Addgene catalogue record and pLannotate feature annotations shown in this document.]
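Description:
LSB-hsa-miR-215-5p is a mammalian expression and synthetic-biology plasmid of about 11 kb, built on the Low Sensor Backbone (LSB), that reports the activity of the human microRNA miR-215-5p by fluorescence. It replicates in E. coli from a high-copy ColE1/pUC-type origin and carries both ampicillin (β-lactamase) and kanamycin (aminoglycoside phosphotransferase) resistance genes, with both antibiotics listed for selection. A puromycin N-acetyltransferase coding sequence followed by a rabbit β-globin polyadenylation signal is present for selection in mammalian cells. No promoter is annotated directly upstream of it in the feature table.

The sensor consists of two parallel transcription units in the same orientation. Each is driven by the human EF-1α core promoter with its intron A and terminated by a β-globin 3′ region and poly(A) signal. Gateway attB4, attB1 and attB2 sites flanking the promoters and coding sequences appear to be remnants of modular assembly. The first unit encodes the red fluorescent protein mKate2, whose 3′ UTR carries the hsa-miR-215-5p target. This site is not annotated as a feature, though an unannotated gap lies between attB2 and the β-globin sequence. The second unit encodes the blue protein EBFP2 without a target site and serves as an internal reference. When miR-215-5p is active in transfected cells, mKate2 output falls relative to EBFP2, so the red-to-blue ratio gives a measure of miRNA activity normalised for delivery and expression.

The depositor notes that the repeated poly(A) elements make the plasmid inherently unstable. The depositor sequence also differs slightly from the physical plasmid, including short insertions flanking the puromycin coding region that do not affect selection.
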