Addgene plasmid #103354: LSB-hsa-miR-215-5p
Purpose: Used to sense miRNA activity using fluorescence based tools. hsa-miR-215-5p target in 3' UTR of of mKate. miRNA activity can be measured by the repression of mKate2 relative to EBFP2 fluorescent proteins . Plasmid is inherently unstable; please see Depositor Comments
Depositing lab: Ron Weiss. Depositing organization: Massachusetts Institute of Technology. Publication: A mixed antagonistic/synergistic miRNA repression model enables accurate predictions of multi-input miRNA sensor activity. Gam JJ, Babb J, Weiss R. Nat Commun. 2018 Jun 22;9(1):2430. doi: 10.1038/s41467-018-04575-0. PubMed 29934631.
Backbone
  Vector backbone: Low Sensor Backbone (LSB)
  Vector type: Mammalian Expression, Synthetic Biology
Growth in bacteria
  Bacterial resistance: Ampicillin and Kanamycin, 100 & 50 μg/mL
  Growth temperature: 30°C
  Growth strain: NEB Stable
  Copy number: High Copy
Gene/Insert
  Gene/Insert name: hsa-miR-215-5p target
  Species: H. sapiens (human)
  Entrez Gene: MIR215 (a.k.a. MIRN215, miRNA215, mir-215)
  Promoter: EF-1a
  Cloning method: Gibson Cloning
Terms and licenses: Academic/Nonprofit Terms; Industry Terms: Not Available to Industry
Depositor comments: Please note that this plasmid is inherently unstable due to a repeating poly A element. We recommend performing a diagnostic digest on multiple colonies upon receipt. The depositors would like to note the presence of several discrepancies between the depositor sequence and physical plasmid sequence. In particular, the sequences upstream and downstream of the puromycin coding region have 10 bp insertions which do not affect the ability to perform puromycin selection. The sequences for those regions within the physical plasmids are as follows: Upstream of Puro: GAATTCGACCGCCTGTCTCAAGGTGCCACC; Downstream of Puro: GCTTTGAGACTACGCGTGAATTCACTCCTC.
How to cite: LSB-hsa-miR-215-5p was a gift from Ron Weiss (Addgene plasmid # 103354 ; http://n2t.net/addgene:103354 ; RRID:Addgene_103354)
