>Addgene plasmid #103354 | LSB-hsa-miR-215-5p | depositor partial sequence | sequence record 195758 | hsa-miR-215-5p target
GTCTGTCAATTCATAGGTCAT
