>Addgene plasmid #103354 | LSB-hsa-miR-215-5p | addgene partial sequence | sequence record 272220 | mKate2-F 5'-ACCCGCTAAGAACCTCAAGA-3'
AGAATCAAGGAGGCCGACAAAGAGACATACGTCGAGCAGCACGAGGTGGCTGTGGCCAGATACTGCGACC
TCCCTAGCAAACTGGGGCACAAACTTAATTGAGAATTCTACCACCCAGCTTTCTTGTACAAAGTGGTACG
TCTCAAGACCAGAGGTCTCTGCTTTTACGCCCGTCTGTCAATTCATAGGTCATGTCTGTCAATTCATAGG
TCATGTCTGTCAATTCATAGGTCATGTCTGTCAATTCATAGGTCATCAACCAGAAGAGACCTGTGCTTCA
CTCCTCAGGTGCAGGCTGCCTATCAGAAGGTGGTGGCTGGTGTGGCCAATGCCCTGGCTCACAAATACCA
CTGAGATCTTTTTCCCTCTGCCAAAAATTATGGGGACATCATGAAGCCCCTTGAGCATCTGACTTCTGGC
TAATAAAGGAAATTTATTTTCATTGCAATAGTGTGTTGGAATTTTTTGTGTCTCTCACTCGGAAGGACAT
ATGGGAGGGCAAATCATTTAAAACATCAGAATGAGTATTTGGTTTAGAGTTTGGCAACATATGCCCATAT
GCTGGCTGCCATGAACAAAGGTTGGCTATAAAGAGGTCATCAGTATATGA
